>Addgene plasmid #193178 | AAV-PB-SRT-tdTomato_BC13 | addgene full sequence | sequence record 379018 | Addgene NGS Result
GCTAATAACAGGCCTGCTGGTAATCGCAGGCCTTTTTATTTGGTGTATTTAGAAAAATAAACAAATAGGG
GTTCCGCGCACATTTCCCCGAAAAGTGCCACCTAAATTGTAAGCGTTAATATTTTGTTAAAATTCGCGTT
AAATTTTTGTTAAATCAGCTCATTTTTTAACCAATAGGCCGAAATCGGCAAAATCCCTTATAAATCAAAA
GAATAGACCGAGATAGGGTTGAGTGGCCGCTACAGGGCGCTCCCATTCGCCATTCAGGCTGCGCAACTGT
TGGGAAGGGCGTTTCGGTGCGGGCCTCTTCGCTATTACGCCAGCTGGCGAAAGGGGGATGTGCTGCAAGG
CGATTAAGTTGGGTAACGCCAGGGTTTTCCCAGTCACGACGTTGTAAAACGACGGCCAGTGAGCGCGACG
TAATACGACTCACTATAGGGCGAATTGTAGGCGGAAGGCCGTCAAGGCCGCATGGCTGCGCGCTCGCTCG
CTCACTGAGGCCGCCCGGGCAAAGCCCGGGCGTCGGGCGACCTTTGGTCGCCCGGCCTCAGTGAGCGAGC
GAGCGCGCAGAGAGGGAGTGGCCAACTCCATCACTAGGGGTTCCTATTGACGTCAGATCGCTAAATAATG
ACGTATGTTCCCATAGTAACGCCAATAGGGACTTTCCATTGACGTCAATGGGTGGAGTATTTACGGTAAA
CTGCCCACTTGGCAGTACATCAAGTGTATCATACGTCAAGGCCGCATTTAACCCTAGAAAGATAATCATA
TTGTGACGTACGTTAAAGATAATCATGTGTAAAATTGACGCATGTGTTTTATCGGTCTGTATATCGAGGT
TTATTTATTAATTTGAATAGATATTAAGTTTTATTATATTTACACTTACATACTAATAATAAATTCAACA
AACAATTTATTTATGTTTATTTATTTATTAAAAAAAACAAAAACTCAAAATTTCTTCTATAAAGTAACAA
AACTTTTATCGAATTCCTGCAGCCCAGCTTGATCTTAGGTCCCTCGACGAATTCTCTAGAGAAGAGCATG
CGTGAGGCTCCGGTGCCCGTCAGTGGGCAGAGCGCACATCGCCCACAGTCCCCGAGAAGTTGGGGGGAGG
GGTCGGCAATTGAACCGGTGCCTAGAGAAGGTGGCGCGGGGTAAACTGGGAAAGTGATGTCGTGTACTGG
CTCCGCCTTTTTCCCGAGGGTGGGGGAGAACCGTATATAAGTGCAGTAGTCGCCGTGAACGTTCTTTTTC
GCAACGGGTTTGCCGCCAGAACACAGGTAAGTGCCGTGTGTGGTTCCCGCGGGCCTGGCCTCTTTACGGG
TTATGGCCCTTGCGTGCCTTGAATTACTTCCACGCCCCTGGCTGCAGTACGTGATTCTTGATCCCGAGCT
TCGGGTTGGAAGTGGGTGGGAGAGTTCGAGGCCTTGCGCTTAAGGAGCCCCTTCGCCTCGTGCTTGAGTT
GAGGCCTGGCTTGGGCGCTGGGGCCGCCGCGTGCGAATCTGGTGGCACCTTCGCGCCTGTCTCGCTGCTT
TCGATAAGTCTCTAGCCATTTAAAATTTTTGATGACCTGCTGCGACGCTTTTTTTCTGGCAAGATAGTCT
TGTAAATGCGGGCCAAGATCTGCACACTGGTATTTCGGTTTTTGGGGCCGCGGGCGGCGACGGGGCCCGT
GCGTCCCAGCGCACATGTTCGGCGAGGCGGGGCCTGCGAGCGCGGCCACCGAGAATCGGACGGGGGTAGT
CTCAAGCTGGCCGGCCTGCTCTGGTGCCTGGCCTCGCGCCGCCGTGTATCGCCCCGCCCTGGGCGGCAAG
GCTGGCCCGGTCGGCACCAGTTGCGTGAGCGGAAAGATGGCCGCTTCCCGGCCCTGCTGCAGGGAGCTCA
AAATGGAGGACGCGGCGCTCGGGAGAGCGGGCGGGTGAGTCACCCACACAAAGGAAAAGGGCCTTTCCGT
CCTCAGCCGTCGCTTCATGTGACTCCACGGAGTACCGGGCGCCGTCCAGGCACCTCGATTAGTTCTCGAG
CTTTTGGAGTACGTCGTCTTTAGGTTGGGGGGAGGGGTTTTATGCGATGGAGTTTCCCCACACTGAGTGG
GTGGAGACTGAAGTTAGGCCAGCTTGGCACTTGATGTAATTCTCCTTGGAATTTGCCCTTTTTGAGTTTG
GATCTTGGTTCATTCTCAAGCCTCAGACAGTGGTTCAAAGTTTTTTTCTTCCATTTCAGGTGTCGTGAAA
ACTACGCCAATGGTGAGCAAGGGCGAGGAGGTCATCAAAGAGTTCATGCGCTTCAAGGTGCGCATGGAGG
GCTCCATGAACGGCCACGAGTTCGAGATCGAGGGCGAGGGCGAGGGCCGCCCCTACGAGGGCACCCAGGC
CGCCAAGCTGAAGGTGACCAAGGGCGGCCCCCTGCCCTTCGCCTGGGACATCCTGTCCCCCCAGTTCATG
TACGGCTCCAAGGCGTACGTGAAGCACCCCGCCGACATCCCCGATTACAAGAAGCTGTCCTTCCCCGAGG
GCTTCAAGTGGGAGCGCGTGATGAACTTCGAGGACGGCGGTCTGGTGACCGTGACCCAGGACTCCTCCCT
GCAGGACGGCACGCTGATCTACAAGGTGAAGATGCGCGGCACCAACTTCCCCCCCGACGGCCCCGTAATG
CAGAAGAAGACCATGGGCTGGGAGGCCTCCACCGAGCGCCTGTACCCCCGCGACGGCGTGCTGAAGGGCG
AGATCCACCAGGCCCTGAAGCTGAAGGACGGCGGCCACTACCTGGTGGAGTTCAAGACCATCTACATGGC
CAAGAAGCCCGTGCAACTGCCCGGCTACTACTACGTGGACACCAAGCTGGACATCACCTCCCACAACGAG
GACTACACCATCGTGGAACAGTACGAGCGCTCCGAGGGCCGCCACCACCTGTTCCTGGGGCATGGCACCG
GCAGCACCGGCAGCGGCAGCTCCGGCACCGCCTCCTCCGAGGACAACAACATGGCCGTCATCAAAGAGTT
CATGCGCTTCAAGGTGCGCATGGAGGGCTCCATGAACGGCCACGAGTTCGAGATCGAGGGCGAGGGCGAG
GGCCGCCCCTACGAGGGCACCCAGACCGCCAAGCTGAAGGTGACCAAGGGCGGCCCCCTGCCCTTCGCCT
GGGACATCCTGTCCCCCCAGTTCATGTACGGCTCCAAGGCGTACGTGAAGCACCCCGCCGACATCCCCGA
TTACAAGAAGCTGTCCTTCCCCGAGGGCTTCAAGTGGGAGCGCGTGATGAACTTCGAGGACGGCGGTCTG
GTGACCGTGACCCAGGACTCCTCCCTGCAGGACGGCACGCTGATCTACAAGGTGAAGATGCGCGGCACCA
ACTTCCCCCCCGACGGCCCCGTAATGCAGAAGAAGACCATGGGCTGGGAGGCCTCCACCGAGCGCCTGTA
CCCCCGCGACGGCGTGCTGAAGGGCGAGATCCACCAGGCCCTGAAGCTGAAGGACGGCGGCCACTACCTG
GTGGAGTTCAAGACCATCTACATGGCCAAGAAGCCCGTGCAACTGCCCGGCTACTACTACGTGGACACCA
AGCTGGACATCACCTCCCACAACGAGGACTACACCATCGTGGAACAGTACGAGCGCTCCGAGGGCCGCCA
CCACCTGTTCCTGTACGGCATGGACGAGCTGTACAAGTAATCGATAACAACTCGAGTACCGGCTTAAGTG
ATAGATCGGAAGAGCGGTTCAGCAGGAATGCCGAGACCGGTTTAAACTCAGTGTCCATAGCGACGCCGGC
GCGATAAGCTATCTATAACAAGAAAATATATATATAATAAGTTATCACGTAAGTAGAACATGAAATAACA
ATATAATTATCGTATGAGTTAAATCTTAAAAGTCACGTAAAAGATAATCATGCGTCATTTTGACTCACGC
GGTCGTTATAGTTCAAAATCAGTGACACTTACCGCATTGACAAGCACGCCTCACGGGAGCTCCAAGCGGC
GACTGAGATGTCCTAAATGCACAGCGACGGATTCGCGCTATTTAGAAAGAGAGAGCAATATTTCAAGAAT
GCATGCGTCAATTTTACGCAGACTATCTTTGCTAGGTTAAGAGCTCAAGCTTCTGAGATGCAGGTACATC
CCACTGATGAGTCCCAAATAGGACGAAACGCGCTTCGGTGCGTCTGGGATTCCACTGCTATCCACGCGGC
CGCACGGCATTACGTTAGACGTCTAGGCCACACCACCCTGAAGGCGCCTGCTCGCCTCTGATCTGTTGAA
GCTAAGCAGGGTCGGTCCTGGTTAGTACTTGGATGGGACTCCGCCTGGTAATAGCCGGTACCGTAGGCTT
GCATGGTCATAGCTGTTTCCTTGCGCTGGGGATGCGGTGGGCTCTATAGAGAGTCGATCGTGTGATCGAA
GGAACCCCTAGTGATGGAGTTGGCCACTCCCTCTCTGCGCGCTCGCTCGCTCACTGAGGCCGGGCGACCA
AAGGTCGCCCGACGCCCGGGCTTTGCCCGGGCGGCCTCAGTGAGCGAGCGAGCGCGCAGCATGTAGAGAC
TGGGCCTCATGGGCCTTCCGCCTATCACTGCCCGCTTTCCAGTCGGGAAACCTGTCGTGCCAGCTGCATT
AACATGGTCATAGCTGTTTCCTTGCGTATTGGGCGCTCTCCGCTTCCTCGCTCACTGACTCGCTGCGCTC
GGTCGTTCGGGTAAAGCCTGGGGTGCCTAAATAAAACGAAAGGCCCAGTCTTCCGACTGAGCCTTTCGTT
TTATTGAGCAAAAGGCCAGCAAAAGGCCAGGAACCGTAAAAAGGCCGCGTTGCTGGCGTTTTTCCATAGG
CTCCGCCCCCCTGACGAGCATCACAAAAATCGACGCTCAAGTCAGAGGTGGCGAAACCCGACAGGACTAT
AAAGATACCAGGCGTTTCCCCCTGGAAGCTCCCTCGTGCGCTCTCCTGTTCCGACCCTGCCGCTTACCGG
ATACCTGTCCGCCTTTCTCCCTTCGGGAAGCGTGGCGCTTTCTCATAGCTCACGCTGTAGGTATCTCAGT
TCGGTGTAGGTCGTTCGCTCCAAGCTGGGCTGTGTGCACGAACCCCCCGTTCAGCCCGACCGCTGCGCCT
TATCCGGTAACTATCGTCTTGAGTCCAACCCGGTAAGACACGACTTATCGCCACTGGCAGCAGCCACTGG
TAACAGGATTAGCAGAGCGAGGTATGTAGGCGGTGCTACAGAGTTCTTGAAGTGGTGGCCTAACTACGGC
TACACTAGAAGAACAGTATTTGGTATCTGCGCTCTGCTGAAGCCAGTTACCTTCGGAAAAAGAGTTGGTA
GCTCTTGATCCGGCAAACAAACCACCGCTGGTAGCGGTGGTTTTTTTGTTTGCAAGCAGCAGATTACGCG
CAGAAAAAAAGGATCTCAAGAAGATCCTTTGATCTTTTCTACGGGGTCTGACGCTCAGTGGAACGAAAAC
TCACGTTAAGGGATTTTGGTCATGAGATTATCAAAAAGGATCTTCACCTAGATCCTTTTAAATTAAAAAT
GAAGTTTTAAATCAATCTAAAGTATATATGAGTAAACTTGGTCTGACAGTTACCAATGCTTAATCAGTGA
GGCACCTATCTCAGCGATCTGTCTATTTCGTTCATCCATAGTTGCCTGACTCCCCGTCGTGTAGATAACT
ACGATACGGGAGGGCTTACCATCTGGCCCCAGTGCTGCAATGATACCGCGAGAACCACGCTCACCGGCTC
CAGATTTATCAGCAATAAACCAGCCAGCCGGAAGGGCCGAGCGCAGAAGTGGTCCTGCAACTTTATCCGC
CTCCATCCAGTCTATTAATTGTTGCCGGGAAGCTAGAGTAAGTAGTTCGCCAGTTAATAGTTTGCGCAAC
GTTGTTGCCATTGCTACAGGCATCGTGGTGTCACGCTCGTCGTTTGGTATGGCTTCATTCAGCTCCGGTT
CCCAACGATCAAGGCGAGTTACATGATCCCCCATGTTGTGCAAAAAAGCGGTTAGCTCCTTCGGTCCTCC
GATCGTTGTCAGAAGTAAGTTGGCCGCAGTGTTATCACTCATGGTTATGGCAGCACTGCATAATTCTCTT
ACTGTCATGCCATCCGTAAGATGCTTTTCTGTGACTGGTGAGTACTCAACCAAGTCATTCTGAGAATAGT
GTATGCGGCGACCGAGTTGCTCTTGCCCGGCGTCAATACGGGATAATACCGCGCCACATAGCAGAACTTT
AAAAGTGCTCATCATTGGAAAACGTTCTTCGGGGCGAAAACTCTCAAGGATCTTACCGCTGTTGAGATCC
AGTTCGATGTAACCCACTCGTGCACCCAACTGATCTTCAGCATCTTTTACTTTCACCAGCGTTTCTGGGT
GAGCAAAAACAGGAAGGCAAAATGCCGCAAAAAAGGGAATAAGGGCGACACGGAAATGTTGAATACTCAT
ACTCTTCCTTTTTCAATATTATTGAAGCATTTATCAGGGTTATTGTCTCATGAGCGGATACATATTTGAA
Features (pLannotate 1.2.2; 21 found; start..end, strand, type, name):
     44..78      -  promoter       AmpR promoter (fragment): bla
    104..235     -  rep_origin     M13 ori (fragment): M13 bacteriophage origin of replication; arrow indicates direction of (+) strand synthesis
    256..412     -  CDS            lacZα (fragment): LacZα fragment of β-galactosidase; lacZ fragment
    421..439     +  promoter       T7 promoter: promoter for bacteriophage T7 RNA polymerase
    475..605     -  repeat_region  AAV2 ITR (fragment): inverted terminal repeat of adeno-associated virus serotype 2 inverted
    624..733     +  enhancer       CMV enhancer (fragment): human cytomegalovirus immediate early enhancer
    987..1005    -  misc_feature   MCS (fragment): pBluescript multiple cloning site
   1075..1286    +  promoter       EF-1α core promoter: core promoter for human elongation factor EF-1α
   1287..1400    +  intron         EF-1α intron A (fragment): intron upstream of the start codon of human EF-1α
   2026..2229    +  intron         EF-1α intron A: truncated intron upstream of the start codon of human EF-1α
   2250..3679    +  CDS            tdTomato (fragment): tandem dimeric (pseudo-monomeric) derivative of DsRed (Shaner et al., 2004) mammalian codon-optimized
   4127..4179    +  ncRNA          Hammerhead 1: Accession: RF00163 - Hammerhead ribozyme (type I)
   4220..4338    +  ncRNA          5S rRNA: Accession: RF00001 - 5S ribosomal RNA
   4365..4387    +  polyA_signal   bGH poly(A) signal (fragment): bovine growth hormone polyadenylation signal
   4410..4540    +  repeat_region  AAV2 ITR (fragment): inverted terminal repeat of adeno-associated virus serotype 2 inverted
   4575..4622    -  CDS            lacI (fragment): lac repressor; lacI; The lac repressor binds to the lac operator to inhibit transcription in E. coli. This inhibition can be relieved by adding lactose or isopropyl-β-D-thiogalactopyranoside (IPTG).
   4659..4699    -  rep_origin     RSF ori (fragment): Plasmids containing the RSF 1030 origin of replication can be propagated in E. coli cells that contain additional plasmids with compatible origins.
   4721..4764    +  terminator     rrnB T1 terminator: Escherichia coli rrnB; transcription terminator T1 from the E. coli rrnB gene
   4821..5409    -  rep_origin     ori: high-copy-number ColE1/pMB1/pBR322/pUC origin of replication
   5580..6440    -  CDS            AmpR: β-lactamase; bla; confers resistance to ampicillin, carbenicillin, and related antibiotics
   6441..6504    -  promoter       AmpR promoter: bla
