[The description below was written by a language model from this plasmid's Addgene catalogue record and pLannotate feature annotations shown in this document.]
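Description:
AAV-PB-SRT-tdTomato_BC13 is an AAV transfer plasmid of about 6.5 kb that carries a barcoded piggyBac self-reporting transposon (SRT) marked with tdTomato. It is propagated in E. coli through a high-copy ColE1/pUC-type origin and selected with ampicillin via a full-length β-lactamase gene and its promoter. A recombination-deficient strain is listed for growth, which is usual for plasmids containing AAV inverted terminal repeats. The remaining bacterial annotations (M13 ori, lacZα, lacI, RSF ori, T7 promoter, MCS) are short fragments and appear to be backbone remnants rather than functional modules.

Two AAV2 ITRs flank the payload and allow it to be packaged into recombinant AAV for delivery to mammalian cells. Between them, an EF-1α core promoter with portions of EF-1α intron A drives mammalian codon-optimized tdTomato, a tandem-dimer red fluorescent protein that marks cells carrying the transposon. A short CMV enhancer fragment lies just inside the left ITR. Downstream of the reporter, the table annotates a hammerhead ribozyme, a 5S rRNA-like match and a small bGH polyadenylation signal fragment. The piggyBac terminal repeats are not annotated by the automated feature caller, although the catalogue entry indicates they are present, and the position of the four-nucleotide barcode that distinguishes this variant (BC13) is likewise not shown.

In the self-reporting design, transcription from the integrated transposon reads into flanking genomic sequence, so insertion sites can be recovered from RNA. According to the associated publication title, the barcoded series is used in calling cards experiments to measure transcription factor binding alongside transcriptomes. The transposase must be supplied separately, as none is encoded here.
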