Addgene plasmid #193178: AAV-PB-SRT-tdTomato_BC13
Purpose: Barcoded piggyBac self-reporting transposon with tdTomato marker in AAV backbone
Depositing lab: Rob Mitra. Depositing organization: Washington University in Saint Louis. Publication: Measuring transcription factor binding and gene expression using barcoded self-reporting transposon calling cards and transcriptomes. Lalli M, Yen A, Thopte U, Dong F, Moudgil A, Chen X, Milbrandt J, Dougherty JD, Mitra RD. NAR Genom Bioinform. 2022 Aug 31;4(3):lqac061. doi: 10.1093/nargab/lqac061. eCollection 2022 Sep. PubMed 36062164.
Backbone
  Vector backbone: AAV-PB-SRT-tdTomato
  Vector type: AAV
Growth in bacteria
  Bacterial resistance: Ampicillin, 100 μg/mL
  Growth temperature: 37°C
  Growth strain: NEB Stable
  Copy number: High Copy
Gene/Insert
  Gene/Insert name: Barcoded piggyBac tdTomato SRT
  Species: H. sapiens (human)
  Mutation: Barcode: GCTA
  Cloning method: Gibson Cloning
Terms and licenses: Academic/Nonprofit Terms; Industry Terms: Not Available to Industry
How to cite: AAV-PB-SRT-tdTomato_BC13 was a gift from Rob Mitra (Addgene plasmid # 193178 ; http://n2t.net/addgene:193178 ; RRID:Addgene_193178)
